>Addgene plasmid #60847 | pCAS | addgene full sequence | sequence record 197511 | Addgene NGS Result
GAACAGAAATGCAACGCGAGAGCGCTATTTTACCAACAAAGAATCTATACTTCTTTTTTGTTCTACAAAA
ATGCATCCCGAGAGCGCTATTTTTCTAACAAAGCATCTTAGATTACTTTTTTTCTCCTTTGTGCGCTCTA
TAATGCAGTCTCTTGATAACTTTTTGCACTGTAGGTCCGTTAAGGTTAGAAGAAGGCTACTTTGGTGTCT
ATTTTCTCTTCCATAAAAAAAGCCTGACTCCACTTCCCGCGTTTACTGATTACTAGCGAAGCTGCGGGTG
CATTTTTTCAAGATAAAGGCATCCCCGATTATATTCTATACCGATGTGGATTGCGCATACTTTGTGAACA
GAAAGTGATAGCGTTGATGATTCTTCATTGGTCAGAAAATTATGAACGGTTTCTTCTATTTTGTCTCTAT
ATACTACGTATAGGAAATGTTTACATTTTCGTATTGTTTTCGATTCACTCTATGAATAGTTCTTACTACA
ATTTTTTTGTCTAAAGAGTAATACTAGAGATAAACATAAAAAATGTAGAGGTCGAGTTTAGATGCAAGTT
CAAGGAGCGAAAGGTGGATGGGTAGGTTATATAGGGATATAGCACAGAGATATATAGCAAAGAGATACTT
TTGAGCAATGTTTGTGGAAGCGGTATTCGCAATATTTTAGTAGCCCGTTACAGTCCGGTGCGTTTTTGGT
TTTTTGAAAGTGCGTCTTCAGAGCGCTTTTGGTTTTCAAAAGCGCTCTGAAGTTCCTATACTTTCTAGAG
AATAGGAACTTCGGAATAGGAACTTCAAAGCGTTTCCGAAAACGAGCGCTTCCGAAAATGCAACGCGAGC
TGCGCACATACAGCTCACTGTTCACGTCGCACCTATATCTGCGTGTTGCCTGTATATATATATACATGAG
AAGAACGGCATAGTGCGTGTTTATGCTTAAATGCGTATATGTGTTATGTAGTATACTCTTTCTTCAACAA
TTAAATACTCTCGGTAGCCAAGTTGGTTTAAGGCGCAAGACTGTAATTTATCACTACGAAATCTTGAGAT
CGGGCGTTCGACTCGCCCCCGGGAGAGATGGCCGGCATGGTCCCAGCCTCCTCGCTGGCGCCGGCTGGGC
AACACCTTCGGGTGGCGAATGGGACTTTCATAATAACGTCCAATAAATGTTTTAGAGCTAGAAATAGCAA
GTTAAAATAAGGCTAGTCCGTTATCAACTTGAAAAAGTGGCACCGAGTCGGTGCTTTTTTTATTTTTTGT
CACTATTGTTATGTAAAATGCCACCTCTGACAGTATGGAACGCAAACTTCTGTCTAGTGGATATAGGTCT
AGAGATCTGTTTAGCTTGCCTCGTCCCCGCCGGGTCACCCGGCCAGCGACATGGAGGCCCAGAATACCCT
CCTTGACAGTCTTGACGTGCGCAGCTCAGGGGCATGATGTGACTGTCGCCCGTACATTTAGCCCATACAT
CCCCATGTATAATCATTTGCATCCATACATTTTGATGGCCGCACGGCGCGAAGCAAAAATTACGGCTCCT
CGCTGCAGACCTGCGAGCAGGGAAACGCTCCCCTCACAGACGCGTTGAATTGTCCCCACGCCGCGCCCCT
GTAGAGAAATATAAAAGGTTAGGATTTGCCACTGAGGTTCTTCTTTCATATACTTCCTTTTAAAATCTTG
CTAGGATACAGTTCTCACATCACATCCGAACATAAACAACCATGGGTAAGGAAAAGACTCACGTTTCGAG
GCCGCGATTAAATTCCAACATGGATGCTGATTTATATGGGTATAAATGGGCTCGCGATAATGTCGGGCAA
TCAGGTGCGACAATCTATCGATTGTATGGGAAGCCCGATGCGCCAGAGTTGTTTCTGAAACATGGCAAAG
GTAGCGTTGCCAATGATGTTACAGATGAGATGGTCAGACTAAACTGGCTGACGGAATTTATGCCTCTTCC
GACCATCAAGCATTTTATCCGTACTCCTGATGATGCATGGTTACTCACCACTGCGATCCCCGGCAAAACA
GCATTCCAGGTATTAGAAGAATATCCTGATTCAGGTGAAAATATTGTTGATGCGCTGGCAGTGTTCCTGC
GCCGGTTGCATTCGATTCCTGTTTGTAATTGTCCTTTTAACAGCGATCGCGTATTTCGTCTCGCTCAGGC
GCAATCACGAATGAATAACGGTTTGGTTGATGCGAGTGATTTTGATGACGAGCGTAATGGCTGGCCTGTT
GAACAAGTCTGGAAAGAAATGCATAAGCTTTTGCCATTCTCACCGGATTCAGTCGTCACTCATGGTGATT
TCTCACTTGATAACCTTATTTTTGACGAGGGGAAATTAATAGGTTGTATTGATGTTGGACGAGTCGGAAT
CGCAGACCGATACCAGGATCTTGCCATCCTATGGAACTGCCTCGGTGAGTTTTCTCCTTCATTACAGAAA
CGGCTTTTTCAAAAATATGGTATTGATAATCCTGATATGAATAAATTGCAGTTTCATTTGATGCTCGATG
AGTTTTTCTAATCAGTACTGACAATAAAAAGATTCTTGTTTTCAAGAACTTGTCATTTGTATAGTTTTTT
TATATTGTAGTTGTTCTATTTTAATCAAATGTTAGCGTGATTTATATTTTTTTTCGCCTCGACATCATCT
GCCCAGATGCGAAGTTAAGTGCGCAGAAAGTAATATCATGCGTCAATCGTATGTGAATGCTGGTCGCTAT
ACTGCTGTCGATTCGATACTAACGCCGCCATCCAGTGTCGAAAACGAGCTCTCGAGAACCCTTAATAGTC
GAACAAGAAGCAGGCAAAGTTTAGAGCACTGCCCCTCCGCACTCAAAAAAGAAAAAACTAGGAGGAAAAT
AAAATTCTCAACCACACAAACACATAAACACATACAAATACAAATACAAGCTTATTTACTTGACATCGCG
CGATCTTCCACTATTCAGCGCCGTCCGCCCTCTCTCGTGTTTTTTGTTTACGCGACAACTATGCGAAATC
CGGAGCAACGGGCAACCGTTTGGGGAAAGACCACACCCACGCGCGATCGCCATGGCAACGAGGTCGCACA
CGCCCCACACCCAGACCTCCCTGCGAGCGGGCATGGGTACAATGTCCCCGTTGCCACAGACACCACTTCG
TAGCACAGCGCAGAGCGTAGCGTGTTGTTGCTGCTGACAAAAGAAAATTTTTCTTAGCAAAGCAAAGGAG
GGGAAGCACGGGCAGATAGCACCGTACCATACCCTTGGAAACTCGAAATGAACGAAGCAGGAAATGAGAG
AATGAGAGTTTTGTAGGTATATATAGCGGTAGTGTTTGCGCGTTACCATCATCTTCTGGATCTATCTATT
GTTCTTTTCCTCATCACTTTCCCCTTTTTCGCTCTTCTTCTTGTCTTTTATTTCTTTCTTTTTTTTAATT
GTTCCCTCGATTGGCTATCTACCAAAGAATCCAAACTTAATACACGTATTTATTTGTCCAATTACCATGG
ATAAGAAATACTCAATAGGCTTAGATATCGGCACAAATAGCGTCGGATGGGCGGTGATCACTGATGAATA
TAAGGTTCCGTCTAAAAAGTTCAAGGTTCTGGGAAATACAGACCGCCACAGTATCAAAAAAAATCTTATA
GGGGCTCTTTTATTTGACAGTGGAGAGACAGCGGAAGCGACTCGTCTCAAACGGACAGCTCGTAGAAGGT
ATACACGTCGGAAGAATCGTATTTGTTATCTACAGGAGATTTTTTCAAATGAGATGGCGAAAGTAGATGA
TAGTTTCTTTCATCGACTTGAAGAGTCTTTTTTGGTGGAAGAAGACAAGAAGCATGAACGTCATCCTATT
TTTGGAAATATAGTAGATGAAGTTGCTTATCATGAGAAATATCCAACTATCTATCATCTGCGAAAAAAAT
TGGTAGATTCTACTGATAAAGCGGATTTGCGCTTAATCTATTTGGCCTTAGCGCATATGATTAAGTTTCG
TGGTCATTTTTTGATTGAGGGAGATTTAAATCCTGATAATAGTGATGTGGACAAACTATTTATCCAGTTG
GTACAAACCTACAATCAATTATTTGAAGAAAACCCTATTAACGCAAGTGGAGTAGATGCTAAAGCGATTC
TTTCTGCACGATTGAGTAAATCAAGACGATTAGAAAATCTCATTGCTCAGCTCCCCGGTGAGAAGAAAAA
TGGCTTATTTGGGAATCTCATTGCTTTGTCATTGGGTTTGACCCCTAATTTTAAATCAAATTTTGATTTG
GCAGAAGATGCTAAATTACAGCTTTCAAAAGATACTTACGATGATGATTTAGATAATTTATTGGCGCAAA
TTGGAGATCAATATGCTGATTTGTTTTTGGCAGCTAAGAATTTATCAGATGCTATTTTACTTTCAGATAT
CCTAAGAGTAAATACTGAAATAACTAAGGCTCCCCTATCAGCTTCAATGATTAAACGCTACGATGAACAT
CATCAAGACTTGACTCTTTTAAAAGCTTTAGTTCGACAACAACTTCCAGAAAAGTATAAAGAAATCTTTT
TTGATCAATCAAAAAACGGATATGCAGGTTATATTGATGGGGGAGCTAGCCAAGAAGAATTTTATAAATT
TATCAAACCAATTTTAGAAAAAATGGATGGTACTGAGGAATTATTGGTGAAACTAAATCGTGAAGATTTG
CTGCGCAAGCAACGGACCTTTGACAACGGCTCTATTCCCCATCAAATTCACTTGGGTGAGCTGCATGCTA
TTTTGAGAAGACAAGAAGACTTTTATCCATTTTTAAAAGACAATCGTGAGAAGATTGAAAAAATCTTGAC
TTTTCGAATTCCTTATTATGTTGGTCCATTGGCGCGTGGCAATAGTCGTTTTGCATGGATGACTCGGAAG
TCTGAAGAAACAATTACCCCATGGAATTTTGAAGAAGTTGTCGATAAAGGTGCTTCAGCTCAATCATTTA
TTGAACGCATGACAAACTTTGATAAAAATCTTCCAAATGAAAAAGTACTACCAAAACATAGTTTGCTTTA
TGAGTATTTTACGGTTTATAACGAATTGACAAAGGTCAAATATGTTACTGAAGGAATGCGAAAACCAGCA
TTTCTTTCAGGTGAACAGAAGAAAGCCATTGTTGATTTACTCTTCAAAACAAATCGAAAAGTAACCGTTA
AGCAATTAAAAGAAGATTATTTCAAAAAAATAGAATGTTTTGATAGTGTTGAAATTTCAGGAGTTGAAGA
TAGATTTAATGCTTCATTAGGTACCTACCATGATTTGCTAAAAATTATTAAAGATAAAGATTTTTTGGAT
AATGAAGAAAATGAAGATATCTTAGAGGATATTGTTTTAACATTGACCTTATTTGAAGATAGGGAGATGA
TTGAGGAAAGACTTAAAACATATGCTCACCTCTTTGATGATAAGGTGATGAAACAGCTTAAACGTCGCCG
TTATACTGGTTGGGGACGTTTGTCTCGAAAATTGATTAATGGTATTAGGGATAAGCAATCTGGCAAAACA
ATATTAGATTTTTTGAAATCAGATGGTTTTGCCAATCGCAATTTTATGCAGCTGATCCATGATGATAGTT
TGACATTTAAAGAAGACATTCAAAAAGCACAAGTGTCTGGACAAGGCGATAGTTTACATGAACATATTGC
AAATTTAGCTGGTAGCCCTGCTATTAAAAAAGGTATTTTACAGACTGTAAAAGTTGTTGATGAATTGGTC
AAAGTAATGGGGCGGCATAAGCCAGAAAATATCGTTATTGAAATGGCACGTGAAAATCAGACAACTCAAA
AGGGCCAGAAAAATTCGCGAGAGCGTATGAAACGAATCGAAGAAGGTATCAAAGAATTAGGAAGTCAGAT
TCTTAAAGAGCATCCTGTTGAAAATACTCAATTGCAAAATGAAAAGCTCTATCTCTATTATCTCCAAAAT
GGAAGAGACATGTATGTGGACCAAGAATTAGATATTAATCGTTTAAGTGATTATGATGTCGATCACATTG
TTCCACAAAGTTTCCTTAAAGACGATTCAATAGACAATAAGGTCTTAACGCGTTCTGATAAAAATCGTGG
TAAATCGGATAACGTTCCAAGTGAAGAAGTAGTCAAAAAGATGAAAAACTATTGGAGACAACTTCTAAAC
GCCAAGTTAATCACTCAACGTAAGTTTGATAATTTAACGAAAGCTGAACGTGGAGGTTTGAGTGAACTTG
ATAAAGCTGGTTTTATCAAACGCCAATTGGTTGAAACTCGCCAAATCACTAAGCATGTGGCACAAATTTT
GGATAGTCGCATGAATACTAAATACGATGAAAATGATAAACTTATTCGAGAGGTTAAAGTGATTACCTTA
AAATCTAAATTAGTTTCTGACTTCCGAAAAGATTTCCAATTCTATAAAGTACGTGAGATTAACAATTACC
ATCATGCCCATGATGCGTATCTAAATGCCGTCGTTGGAACTGCTTTGATTAAGAAATATCCAAAACTTGA
ATCGGAGTTTGTCTATGGTGATTATAAAGTTTATGATGTTCGTAAAATGATTGCTAAGTCTGAGCAAGAA
ATAGGCAAAGCAACCGCAAAATATTTCTTTTACTCTAATATCATGAACTTCTTCAAAACAGAAATTACAC
TTGCAAATGGAGAGATTCGCAAACGCCCTCTAATCGAAACTAATGGGGAAACTGGAGAAATTGTCTGGGA
TAAAGGGCGAGATTTTGCCACAGTGCGCAAAGTATTGTCCATGCCCCAAGTCAATATTGTCAAGAAAACA
GAAGTACAGACAGGCGGATTCTCCAAGGAGTCAATTTTACCAAAAAGAAATTCGGACAAGCTTATTGCTC
GTAAAAAAGACTGGGATCCAAAAAAATATGGTGGTTTTGATAGTCCAACGGTAGCTTATTCAGTCCTAGT
GGTTGCTAAGGTGGAAAAAGGGAAATCGAAGAAGTTAAAATCCGTTAAAGAGTTACTAGGGATCACAATT
ATGGAAAGAAGTTCCTTTGAAAAAAATCCGATTGACTTTTTAGAAGCTAAAGGATATAAGGAAGTTAAAA
AAGACTTAATCATTAAACTACCTAAATATAGTCTTTTTGAGTTAGAAAACGGTCGTAAACGGATGCTGGC
TAGTGCCGGAGAATTACAAAAAGGAAATGAGCTGGCTCTGCCAAGCAAATATGTGAATTTTTTATATTTA
GCTAGTCATTATGAAAAGTTGAAGGGTAGTCCAGAAGATAACGAACAAAAACAATTGTTTGTGGAGCAGC
ATAAGCATTATTTAGATGAGATTATTGAGCAAATCAGTGAATTTTCTAAGCGTGTTATTTTAGCAGATGC
CAATTTAGATAAAGTTCTTAGTGCATATAACAAACATAGAGACAAACCAATACGTGAACAAGCAGAAAAT
ATTATTCATTTATTTACGTTGACGAATCTTGGAGCTCCCGCTGCTTTTAAATATTTTGATACAACAATTG
ATCGTAAACGATATACGTCTACAAAAGAAGTTTTAGATGCCACTCTTATCCATCAATCCATCACTGGTCT
TTATGAAACACGCATTGATTTGAGTCAGCTAGGAGGTGACGGTGGAGGGCCAAAAAAGAAAAGAAAAGTT
GAAGATGCTTCTGCTCATCATCACCATCACCATCACCATTAAATCCGCTCTAACCGAAAAGGAAGGAGTT
AGACAACCTGAAGTCTAGGTCCCTATTTATTTTTTTATAGTTATGTTAGTATTAAGAACGTTATTTATAT
TTCAAATTTTTCTTTTTTTTCTGTACAGACGCGTGTACGCATGTAACATTATACTGAAAACCTTGCTTGA
GAAGGTTTTGGGACGCTCGAAGTGAGCAAAAGGCCAGCAAAAGGCCAGGAACCGTAAAAAGGCCGCGTTG
CTGGCGTTTTTCCATAGGCTCCGCCCCCCTGACGAGCATCACAAAAATCGACGCTCAAGTCAGAGGTGGC
GAAACCCGACAGGACTATAAAGATACCAGGCGTTTCCCCCTGGAAGCTCCCTCGTGCGCTCTCCTGTTCC
GACCCTGCCGCTTACCGGATACCTGTCCGCCTTTCTCCCTTCGGGAAGCGTGGCGCTTTCTCATAGCTCA
CGCTGTAGGTATCTCAGTTCGGTGTAGGTCGTTCGCTCCAAGCTGGGCTGTGTGCACGAACCCCCCGTTC
AGCCCGACCGCTGCGCCTTATCCGGTAACTATCGTCTTGAGTCCAACCCGGTAAGACACGACTTATCGCC
ACTGGCAGCAGCCACTGGTAACAGGATTAGCAGAGCGAGGTATGTAGGCGGTGCTACAGAGTTCTTGAAG
TGGTGGCCTAACTACGGCTACACTAGAAGAACAGTATTTGGTATCTGCGCTCTGCTGAAGCCAGTTACCT
TCGGAAAAAGAGTTGGTAGCTCTTGATCCGGCAAACAAACCACCGCTGGTAGCGGTGGTTTTTTTGTTTG
CAAGCAGCAGATTACGCGCAGAAAAAAAGGATCTCAAGAAGATCCTTTGATCTTTTCTACCGAAGCATCT
GTGCTTCATTTTGTAGAACAAAAATGCAACGCGAGAGCGCTAATTTTTCAAACAAAGAATCTGAGCTGCA
TTTTTACAGAACAGAAATGCAACGCGAAAGCGCTATTTTACCAACGAAGAATCTGTGCTTCATTTTTGTA
AAACAAAAATGCAACGCGAGAGCGCTAATTTTTCAAACAAAGAATCTGAGCTGCATTTTTACA
Features (pLannotate 1.2.2; 9 found; start..end, strand, type, name):
    987..1075    +  ncRNA          tRNA: Accession: RF00005 - tRNA
   1169..1244    +  misc_RNA       gRNA scaffold: guide RNA scaffold for the Streptococcus pyogenes CRISPR/Cas9 system
   1378..2734    +  gene           kanMX: yeast selectable marker conferring kanamycin resistance (Wach et al., 1994)
   2929..3342    -  CDS            YJC7_YEAST: Protein predicted: Swiss-Prot protein existence level 4. From Saccharomyces cerevisiae (strain ATCC 204508 / S288c) (Baker's yeast).
   3497..7600    +  CDS            cas9: CAS9_STRP1 - Also known as csn1 From Streptococcus pyogenes serotype M1.
   7649..7669    +  CDS            7xHis: 6xHis affinity tag
   7673..7862    +  terminator     CYC1 terminator: S. cerevisiae CYC1; transcription terminator for CYC1
   7919..8507    -  rep_origin     ori: high-copy-number ColE1/pMB1/pBR322/pUC origin of replication
   8531..946     -  rep_origin     2μ ori (across the origin): yeast 2μ plasmid origin of replication
