[The description below was written by a language model from this plasmid's Addgene catalogue record and pLannotate feature annotations shown in this document.]
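Description:
pCAS is an E. coli–yeast shuttle plasmid of about 8.7–8.8 kb that delivers both components of the Streptococcus pyogenes CRISPR/Cas9 system for genome editing in Saccharomyces cerevisiae. It is built on a combined 2-micron/pUC backbone. The high-copy ColE1/pUC origin supports propagation in bacteria, and the yeast 2μ origin maintains it as a multicopy episome in yeast. A single kanMX cassette is the only marker annotated. This matches the record's listing of kanamycin resistance in E. coli and G418 selection in yeast, so no auxotrophic marker is required in the host strain.

The protein-coding payload is the 4.1 kb S. pyogenes Cas9 open reading frame. It carries a C-terminal nuclear localization signal and a polyhistidine tag (His8 in the catalogue entry), and is followed by the CYC1 transcription terminator. The promoter driving Cas9 is not stated in the record. The feature table shows only a fragment matching a predicted yeast protein on the opposite strand just upstream, which may reflect yeast genomic sequence in that region.

The guide RNA cassette uses a yeast tRNA-Tyr element as an RNA polymerase III promoter. This is followed by a genomic hepatitis delta virus ribozyme whose L4 loop is replaced by a UUCG tetraloop, then a short TTT spacer, then the sgRNA with the standard S. pyogenes scaffold. The self-cleaving ribozyme removes the upstream tRNA leader while remaining attached as a structured 5′ end on the guide. In this version the 20-nt guide targets the yeast LYP1 gene. The plasmid comes from work on multiplex CRISPR selection of chromosomal DNA libraries.
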