Addgene plasmid #60847: pCAS
Purpose: Expresses S. pyogenes Cas9 plus an HDV ribozyme-sgRNA for genome editing in yeast
Depositing lab: Jamie Cate. Depositing organization: University of California, Berkeley. Publication: Selection of chromosomal DNA libraries using a multiplex CRISPR system. Ryan OW, Skerker JM, Maurer MJ, Li X, Tsai JC, Poddar S, Lee ME, DeLoache W, Dueber JE, Arkin AP, Cate JH. Elife. 2014 Aug 19;3. doi: 10.7554/eLife.03703. PubMed 25139909.
Backbone
  Vector backbone: 2-micron/pUC
  Total vector size (bp): 8761
  Vector type: Bacterial Expression, Yeast Expression, CRISPR, Synthetic Biology
  Selectable markers: G418
Growth in bacteria
  Bacterial resistance: Kanamycin, 50 μg/mL
  Growth temperature: 37°C
  Growth strain: DH5alpha
  Copy number: High Copy
Gene/Insert 1
  Gene/Insert name: S. pyogenese Cas9
  Species: streptococcus pyogenes
  Insert size (bp): 4104
  Tag / fusion protein: NLS/His8 (C terminal on insert)
Gene/Insert 2
  Gene/Insert name: RNA pol III promoter (tRNA-Tyr)
  Species: S. cerevisiae (budding yeast)
  Insert size (bp): 132
Gene/Insert 3
  Gene/Insert name: hepatitis delta virus ribozyme, genomic
  Species: hepatitis delta virus
  Mutation: L4 is UUCG tetraloop
  Tag / fusion protein: TTT 3' extension prior to sgRNA
Gene/Insert 4
  Gene/Insert name: sgRNA
  Species: Synthetic
  Insert size (bp): 100
  Mutation: guide targets LYP1 (CATAATAACGTCCAATAAAT)
Terms and licenses: Academic/Nonprofit Terms; Industry Terms: Not Available to Industry
How to cite: pCAS was a gift from Jamie Cate (Addgene plasmid # 60847 ; http://n2t.net/addgene:60847 ; RRID:Addgene_60847)
