>Addgene plasmid #60847 | pCAS | addgene partial sequence | sequence record 101317 | pBR322ori-F 5'-GGGAAACGCCTGGTATCTTT-3'
ATATTTAGCTAGTCATTATGAAAAGTTGAAGGGTAGTCCAGAAGATAACGAACAAAAACAATTGTTTGTG
GAGCAGCATAAGCATTATTTAGATGAGATTATTGAGCAAATCAGTGAATTTTCTAAGCGTGTTATTTTAG
CAGATGCCAATTTAGATAAAGTTCTTAGTGCATATAACAAACATAGAGACAAACCAATACGTGAACAAGC
AGAAAATATTATTCATTTATTTACGTTGACGAATCTTGGAGCTCCCGCTGCTTTTAAATATTTTGATACA
ACAATTGATCGTAAACGATATACGTCTACAAAAGAAGTTTTAGATGCCACTCTTATCCATCAATCCATCA
CTGGTCTTTATGAAACACGCATTGATTTGAGTCAGCTAGGAGGTGACGGTGGAGGGCCAAAAAAGAAAAG
AAAAGTTGAAGATGCTTCTGCTCATCATCACCATCACCATCACCATTAAATCCGCTCTAACCGAAAAGGA
AGGAGTTAGACAACCTGAAGTCTAGGTCCCTATTTATTTTTTTATAGTTATGTTAGTATTAAGAACGTTA
TTTATATTTCAAATTTTTCTTTTTTTTCTGTACAGACGCGTGTACGCATGTAACATTATACTGAAAACCT
TGCTTGAGAAGGTTTTGGGACGCTCGAAGTGAGCAAAAGGCCAGCAAAAGGCCAGGAACCGTAAAAAGGC
CGCGTTGCTGGCGTTTTTCCATAGGCTCCGCCCCCCTGACGAGCATCAC
