>Addgene plasmid #60847 | pCAS | addgene partial sequence | sequence record 101318 | SpCas9N-R 5'-TACGAGCTGTCCGTTTGAGA-3'
CTCAACCACACAAACACATAAACACATACAAATACAAATACAAGCTTATTTACTTGACATCGCGCGATCT
TCCACTATTCAGCGCCGTCCGCCCTCTCTCGTGTTTTTTGTTTACGCGACAACTATGCGAAATCCGGAGC
AACGGGCAACCGTTTGGGGAAAGACCACACCCACGCGCGATCGCCATGGCAACGAGGTCGCACACGCCCC
ACACCCAGACCTCCCTGCGAGCGGGCATGGGTACAATGTCCCCGTTGCCACAGACACCACTTCGTAGCAC
AGCGCAGAGCGTAGCGTGTTGTTGCTGCTGACAAAAGAAAATTTTTCTTAGCAAAGCAAAGGAGGGGAAG
CACGGGCAGATAGCACCGTACCATACCCTTGGAAACTCGAAATGAACGAAGCAGGAAATGAGAGAATGAG
AGTTTTGTAGGTATATATAGCGGTAGTGTTTGCGCGTTACCATCATCTTCTGGATCTATCTATTGTTCTT
TTCCTCATCACTTTCCCCTTTTTCGCTCTTCTTCTTGTCTTTTATTTCTTTCTTTTTTTTAATTGTTCCC
TCGATTGGCTATCTACCAAAGAATCCAAACTTAATACACGTATTTATTTGTCCAATTACCATGGATAAGA
AATACTCAATAGGCTTAGATATCGGCACAAATAGCGTCGGATGGGCGGTGATCACTGATGAATATAAGGT
TCCGTCTAAAAAGTTCAAGGTTCTGGGAAATACAGACCGCCACAGTATCAAAAAAAATCTTATAG
