>Addgene plasmid #60847 | pCAS | addgene partial sequence | sequence record 101319 | KanR2-F 5'-GAACTGCCTCGGTGAGTTTT-3'
TGGTATTGATAATCCTGATATGAATAAATTGCAGTTTCATTTGATGCTCGATGAGTTTTTCTAATCAGTA
CTGACAATAAAAAGATTCTTGTTTTCAAGAACTTGTCATTTGTATAGTTTTTTTATATTGTAGTTGTTCT
ATTTTAATCAAATGTTAGCGTGATTTATATTTTTTTTCGCCTCGACATCATCTGCCCAGATGCGAAGTTA
AGTGCGCAGAAAGTAATATCATGCGTCAATCGTATGTGAATGCTGGTCGCTATACTGCTGTCGATTCGAT
ACTAACGCCGCCATCCAGTGTCGAAAACGAGCTCTCGAGAACCCTTAATAGTCGAACAAGAAGCAGGCAA
AGTTTAGAGCACTGCCCCTCCGCACTCAAAAAAGAAAAAACTAGGAGGAAAATAAAATTCTCAACCACAC
AAACACATAAACACATACAAATACAAATACAAGCTTATTTACTTGACATCGCGCGATCTTCCACTATTCA
GCGCCGTCCGCCCTCTCTCGTGTTTTTTGTTTACGCGACAACTATGCGAAATCCGGAGCAACGGGCAACC
GTTTGGGGAAAGACCACACCCACGCGCGATCGCCATGGCAACGAGGTCGCACACGCCCCACACCCAGACC
TCCCTGCGAGCGGGCATGGGTACAATGTCCCCGTTGCCACAGACACCACTTCGTAGCACAGCGCAGAGCG
TAGCGTGTTGTTGCTGCTGACAAAAG
