>Addgene plasmid #60847 | pCAS | addgene partial sequence | sequence record 101320 | Kan-R 5'-ATCGCGAGCCCATTTATACC-3'
CGCAAGACTGTAATTTATCACTACGAAATCTTGAGATCGGGCGTTCGACTCGCCCCCGGGAGAGATGGCC
GGCATGGTCCCAGCCTCCTCGCTGGCGCCGGCTGGGCAACACCTTCGGGTGGCGAATGGGACTTTCATAA
TAACGTCCAATAAATGTTTTAGAGCTAGAAATAGCAAGTTAAAATAAGGCTAGTCCGTTATCAACTTGAA
AAAGTGGCACCGAGTCGGTGCTTTTTTTATTTTTTGTCACTATTGTTATGTAAAATGCCACCTCTGACAG
TATGGAACGCAAACTTCTGTCTAGTGGATATAGGTCTAGAGATCTGTTTAGCTTGCCTCGTCCCCGCCGG
GTCACCCGGCCAGCGACATGGAGGCCCAGAATACCCTCCTTGACAGTCTTGACGTGCGCAGCTCAGGGGC
ATGATGTGACTGTCGCCCGTACATTTAGCCCATACATCCCCATGTATAATCATTTGCATCCATACATTTT
GATGGCCGCACGGCGCGAAGCAAAAATTACGGCTCCTCGCTGCAGACCTGCGAGCAGGGAAACGCTCCCC
TCACAGACGCGTTGAATTGTCCCCACGCCGCGCCCCTGTAGAGAAATATAAAAGGTTAGGATTTGCCACT
GAGGTTCTTCTTTCATATACTTCCTTTTAAAATCTTGCTAGGATACAGTTCTCACATCACATCCGAACAT
AAACAACCATGGGTAAGGAAAAGACTCACGTTTCGAGGCCGCGAT
