>Addgene plasmid #60847 | pCAS | addgene partial sequence | sequence record 101321 | StrepPyoCas9-5UTR-F 5'-CGGTGCCACTTTTTCAAGTTG-3'
GTCTAAAGAGTAATACTAGAGATAAACATAAAAAATGTAGAGGTCGAGTTTAGATGCAAGTTCAAGGAGC
GAAAGGTGGATGGGTAGGTTATATAGGGATATAGCACAGAGATATATAGCAAAGAGATACTTTTGAGCAA
TGTTTGTGGAAGCGGTATTCGCAATATTTTAGTAGCCCGTTACAGTCCGGTGCGTTTTTGGTTTTTTGAA
AGTGCGTCTTCAGAGCGCTTTTGGTTTTCAAAAGCGCTCTGAAGTTCCTATACTTTCTAGAGAATAGGAA
CTTCGGAATAGGAACTTCAAAGCGTTTCCGAAAACGAGCGCTTCCGAAAATGCAACGCGAGCTGCGCACA
TACAGCTCACTGTTCACGTCGCACCTATATCTGCGTGTTGCCTGTATATATATATACATGAGAAGAACGG
CATAGTGCGTGTTTATGCTTAAATGCGTATATGTGTTATGTAGTATACTCTTTCTTCAACAATTAAATAC
TCTCGGTAGCCAAGTTGGTTTAAGGCGCAAGACTGTAATTTATCACTACGAAATCTTGAGATCGGGCGTT
CGACTCGCCCCCGGGAGAGATGGCCGGCATGGTCCCAGCCTCCTCGCTGGCGCCGGCTGGGCAACACCTT
CGGGTGGCGAATGGGACTTTCATAATAACGTCCAATAAATG
